>Addgene plasmid #48282 | pBAD empty polycistronic destination vector (8D) | depositor full sequence | sequence record 69764 | Full Sequence
CGGTAAGATCCTTGAGAGTTTTCGCCCCGAAGAACGTTTTCCAATGATGAGCACTTTTAAAGTTCTGCTA
TGTGGCGCGGTATTATCCCGTGTTGACGCCGGGCAAGAGCAACTCGGTCGCCGCATACACTATTCTCAGA
ATGACTTGGTTGAGTACTCACCAGTCACAGAAAAGCATCTTACGGATGGCATGACAGTAAGAGAATTATG
CAGTGCTGCCATAACCATGAGTGATAACACTGCGGCCAACTTACTTCTGACAACGATCGGAGGACCGAAG
GAGCTAACCGCTTTTTTGCACAACATGGGGGATCATGTAACTCGCCTTGATCGTTGGGAACCGGAGCTGA
ATGAAGCCATACCAAACGACGAGCGTGACACCACGATGCCTGCAGCAATGGCAACAACGTTGCGCAAACT
ATTAACTGGCGAACTACTTACTCTAGCTTCCCGGCAACAATTAATAGACTGGATGGAGGCGGATAAAGTT
GCAGGACCACTTCTGCGCTCGGCCCTTCCGGCTGGCTGGTTTATTGCTGATAAATCTGGAGCCGGTGAGC
GTGGGTCTCGCGGTATCATTGCAGCACTGGGGCCAGATGGTAAGCCCTCCCGTATCGTAGTTATCTACAC
GACGGGGAGTCAGGCAACTATGGATGAACGAAATAGACAGATCGCTGAGATAGGTGCCTCACTGATTAAG
CATTGGTAACCCGGGACCAAGTTTACTCATATATACTTTAGATTGATTTAAAACTTCATTTTTAATTTAA
AAGGATCTAGGTGAAGATCCTTTTTGATAATCTCATGACCAAAATCCCTTAACGTGAGTTTTCGTTCCAC
TGAGCGTCAGACCCCGTAGAAAAGATCAAAGGATCTTCTTGAGATCCTTTTTTTCTGCGCGTAATCTGCT
GCTTGCAAACAAAAAAACCACCGCTACCAGCGGTGGTTTGTTTGCCGGATCAAGAGCTACCAACTCTTTT
TCCGAAGGTAACTGGCTTCAGCAGAGCGCAGATACCAAATACTGTCCTTCTAGTGTAGCCGTAGTTAGGC
CACCACTTCAAGAACTCTGTAGCACCGCCTACATACCTCGCTCTGCTAATCCTGTTACCAGTGGCTGCTG
CCAGTGGCGATAAGTCGTGTCTTACCGGGTTGGACTCAAGACGATAGTTACCGGATAAGGCGCAGCGGTC
GGGCTGAACGGGGGGTTCGTGCACACAGCCCAGCTTGGAGCGAACGACCTACACCGAACTGAGATACCTA
CAGCGTGAGCTATGAGAAAGCGCCACGCTTCCCGAAGGGAGAAAGGCGGACAGGTATCCGGTAAGCGGCA
GGGTCGGAACAGGAGAGCGCACGAGGGAGCTTCCAGGGGGAAACGCCTGGTATCTTTATAGTCCTGTCGG
GTTTCGCCACCTCTGACTTGAGCGTCGATTTTTGTGATGCTCGTCAGGGGGGCGGAGCCTATGGAAAAAC
GCCAGCAACGCGGCCTTTTTACGGTTCCTGGCCTTTTGCTGGCCTTTTGCTCACATGTTCTTTCCTGCGT
TATCCCCTGATTCTGTGGATAACCGTATTACCGCCTTTGAGTGAGCTGATACCGCTCGCCGCAGCCGAAC
GACCGAGCGCAGCGAGTCAGTGAGCGAGGAAGCGGAAGAGCGCCTGATGCGGTATTTTCTCCTTACGCAT
CTGTGCGGTATTTCACACCGCATATGGTGCACTCTCAGTACAATCTGCTCTGATGCCGCATAGTTAAGCC
AGTATACACTCCGCTATCGCTACGTGACTGGGTCATGGCTGCGCCCCGACACCCGCCAACACCCGCTGAC
GCGCCCTGACGGGCTTGTCTGCTCCCGGCATCCGCTTACAGACAAGCTGTGACCGTCTCCGGGAGCTGCA
TGTGTCAGAGGTTTTCACCGTCATCACCGAAACGCGCGAGGCAGCTGCGGTAAAGCTCATCAGCGTGGTC
GTGAAGCGATTCACAGATGTCTGCCTGTTCATCCGCGTCCAGCTCGTTGAGTTTCTCCAGAAGCGTTAAT
GTCTGGCTTCTGATAAAGCGGGCCATGTTAAGGGCGGTTTTTTCCTGTTTGGTCACTGATGCCTCCGTGT
AAGGGGGATTTCTGTTCATGGGGGTAATGATACCGATGAAACGAGAGAGGATGCTCACGATACGGGTTAC
TGATGATGAACATGCCCGGTTACTGGAACGTTGTGAGGGTAAACAACTGGCGGTATGGATGCGGCGGGAC
CAGAGAAAAATCACTCAGGGTCAATGCCAGCGCTTCGTTAATACAGATGTAGGTGTTCCACAGGGTAGCC
AGCAGCATCCTGCGATGCAGATCCGGAACATAATGGTGCAGGGCGCTGACTTCCGCGTTTCCAGACTTTA
CGAAACACGGAAACCGAAGACCATTCATGTTGTTGCTCAGGTCGCAGACGTTTTGCAGCAGCAGTCGCTT
CACGTTCGCTCGCGTATCGGTGATTCATTCTGCTAACCAGTAAGGCAACCCCGCCAGCCTAGCCGGGTCC
TCAACGACAGGAGCACGATCATGCGCACCCGTGGCCAGGACCCAACGCTGCCCGAGATGCGCCGCGTGCG
GCTGCTGGAGATGGCGGACGCGATGGATATGTTCTGCCAAGGGTTGGTTTGCGCATTCACAGTTCTCCGC
AAGAATTGATTGGCTCCAATTCTTGGAGTGGTGAATCCGTTAGCGAGGTGCCGCCGGCTTCCATTCAGGT
CGAGGTGGCCCGGCTCCATGCACCGCGACGCAACGCGGGGAGGCAGACAAGGTATAGGGCGGCGCCTACA
ATCCATGCCAACCCGTTCCATGTGCTCGCCGAGGCGGCATAAATCGCCGTGACGATCAGCGGTCCAGTGA
TCGAAGTTAGGCTGGTAAGAGCCGCGAGCGATCCTTGAAGCTGTCCCTGATGGTCGTCATCTACCTGCCT
GGACAGCATGGCCTGCAACGCGGGCATCCCGATGCCGCCGGAAGCGAGAAGAATCATAATGGGGAAGGCC
ATCCAGCCTCGCGTCGCGAACGCCAGCAAGACGTAGCCCAGCGCGTCGGCCGCCATGCCGGCGATAATGG
CCTGCTTCTCGCCGAAACGTTTGGTGGCGGGACCAGTGACGAAGGCTTGAGCGAGGGCGTGCAAGATTCC
GAATACCGCAAGCGACAGGCCGATCATCGTCGCGCTCCAGCGAAAGCGGTCCTCGCCGAAAATGACCCAG
AGCGCTGCCGGCACCTGTCCTACGAGTTGCATGATAAAGAAGACAGTCATAAGTGCGGCGACGATAGTCA
TGCCCCGCGCCCACCGGAAGGAGCTGACTGGGTTGAAGGCTCTCAAGGGCATCGGTCGACGCTCTCCCTT
ATGCGACTCCTGCATTAGGAAGCAGCCCAGTAGTAGGTTGAGGCCGTTGAGCACCGCCGCCGCAAGGAAT
GGTGCATGCAAGGAGATGGCGCCCAACAGTCCCCCGGCCACGGGGCCTGCCACCATACCCACGCCGAAAC
AAGCGCTCATGAGCCCGAAGTGGCGAGCCCGATCTTCCCCATCGGTGATGTCGGCGATATAGGCGCCAGC
AACCGCACCTGTGGCGCCGGTGATGCCGGCCACGATGCGTCCGGCGTAGAGGATCGCGACCGCCATAATG
TGCCTGTCAAATGGACGAAGCAGGGATTCTGCAAACCCTATGCTACTCCCTCGAGCCGTCAATTGTCTGA
TTCGTTACCAATTATGACAACTTGACGGCTACATCATTCACTTTTTCTTCACAACCGGCACGGAACTCGC
TCGGGCTGGCCCCGGTGCATTTTTTAAATACCCGCGAGAAATAGAGTTGATCGTCAAAACCAACATTGCG
ACCGACGGTGGCGATAGGCATCCGGGTGGTGCTCAAAAGCAGCTTCGCCTGGCTGATACGTTGGTCCTCG
CGCCAGCTTAAGACGCTAATCCCTAACTGCTGGCGGAAAAGATGTGACAGACGCGACGGCGACAAGCAAA
CATGCTGTGCGACGCTGGCTATATCAAAATTGCTGTCTGCCAGGTGATCGCTGATGTACTGACAAGCCTC
GCGTACCCGATTATCCATCGGTGGATGGAGCGACTCGTTAATCGCTTCCATGCGCCGCAGTAACAATTGC
TCAAGCAGATTTATCGCCAGCAGCTCCGAATAGCGCCCTTCCCCTTGCCCGGCGTTAATGATTTGCCCAA
ACAGGTCGCTGAAATGCGGCTGGTGCGCTTCATCCGGGCGAAAGAACCCCGTATTGGCAAAGATTGACGG
CCAGTTAAGCCATTCATGCCAGTAGGCGCGCGGACGAAAGTAAACCCACTGGTGATACCATTCGCGAGCC
TCCGGATGACGACCGTAGTGATGAATCTCTCCTGGCGGGAACAGCAAAATATCACCCGGTCGGCAAACAA
ATTCTCGTCCCTGATTTTTCACCACCCCCTGACCGCGAATGGTGAGATTGAGAATATAACCTTTCATTCC
CAGCGGTCGGTCGATAAAAAAATCGAGATAACCGTTGGCCTCAATCGGCGTTAAACCCGCCACCAGATGG
GCATTAAACGAGTATCCCGGCAGCAGGGGATCATTTTGCGCTTCAGCCATACTTTTCATACTCCCGCCAT
TCAGAGAAGAAACCAATTGTCCATATTGCATCAGACATTGCCGTCACTGCGTCTTTTACTGGCTCTTCTC
GCTAACCAAACCGGTAACCCCGCTTATTAAAAGCATTCTGTAACAAAGCGGGACCAAAGCCATGACAAAA
ACGCGTAACAAAAGTGTCTATAATCACGGCAGAAAAGTCCACATTGATTATTTGCACGGCGTCACACTTT
GCTATGCCATAGCATTTTTATCCATAAGATTAGCGGATCTTACCTGACGCTTTTTATCGCAACTCTCTAC
TGTTTCTCCATACCCGTTTTTTTGGGCTATCTAGAAGGCCTCGGATCCGGGCCCTGTACAAGATCCTGTA
AAACGACGGCCAGTGAATTCACTCGAGTCCCGGGGCGATCGCAGCGGATAACAATTTCACATCCTGCAGG
GATATCGGCGCGCCCGCCAGGGTTTTCCCAGTCGCGGCCGCTCGCGCACCTGGTGCCATCGCCCTGATAG
ACGTTAATTAAAGTACTGGCCGGCCTGGCTGTTTTGGCGGATGAGAGAAGATTTTCAGCCTGATACAGAT
TAAATCAGAACGCAGAAGCGGTCTGATAAAACAGAATTTGCCTGGCGGCAGTAGCGCGGTGGTCCCACCT
GACCCCATGCCGAACTCAGAAGTGAAACGCCGTAGCGCCGATGGTAGTGTGGGGTCTCCCCATGCGAGAG
TAGGGAACTGCCAGGCATCAAATAAAACGAAAGGCTCAGTCGAAAGACTGGGCCTTTCGTTTTATCTGTT
GTTTGTCGGTGAACTAATTCTTGAAGACGAAAGGGCCTCGTGATACGCCTATTTTTATAGGTTAATGTCA
TGATAATAATGGTTTCTTAGACGTCAGGTGGCACTTTTCGGGGAAATGTGCGCGGAACCCCTATTTGTTT
ATTTTTCTAAATACATTCAAATATGTATCCGCTCATGAGACAATAACCCTGATAAATGCTTCAATAACAT
TGAAAAAGGAAGAGTATGAGTATTCAACATTTCCGTGTCGCCCTTATTCCCTTTTTTGCGGCATTTTGCC
TTCCTGTTTTTGCTCACCCAGAAACGCTGGTGAAAGTAAAAGATGCTGAAGATCAGTTGGGTGCACGAGT
GGGTTACATCGAACTGGATCTCAACAG
Features (pLannotate 1.2.2; 14 found; start..end, strand, type, name):
    879..1467    +  rep_origin     ori: high-copy-number ColE1/pMB1/pBR322/pUC origin of replication
   1653..1793    -  misc_feature   bom: basis of mobility region from pBR322
   1895..2086    -  CDS            rop: Rop protein, which maintains plasmids at low copy number; rop
   2103..2483    +  CDS            YPB1_ECOLX: Protein predicted: Swiss-Prot protein existence level 4. From Escherichia coli.
   2725..3625    -  CDS            TcR (fragment): tetracycline efflux protein; tet; confers resistance to tetracycline
   3725..4600    -  CDS            araC: ARAC_ECOLI - Experimental evidence at protein level: Swiss-Prot protein existence level 1. Transcription factor that regulates the expression of several genes involved in the transport and metabolism of L-arabinose (PubMed:4362626, PubMed:328165, PubMed:6251457, PubMed:2962192, PubMed:6319708, PubMed:2231717, PubMed:1447222). Functions both as a positive and a negative regulator (PubMed:328165, PubMed:6251457). In the presence of arabinose, activates the expression of the araBAD, araE, araFGH and araJ promoters (PubMed:4362626, PubMed:328165, PubMed:6251457, PubMed:2962192, PubMed:6319708, Pub
   4627..4911    +  promoter       araBAD promoter: araBAD; promoter of the L-arabinose operon of E. coli; the araC regulatory gene is transcribed in the opposite direction (Guzman et al., 1995)
   4967..4988    -  CDS            lacZα (fragment): LacZα fragment of β-galactosidase; lacZ fragment
   5055..5073    -  CDS            lacZα (fragment): LacZα fragment of β-galactosidase; lacZ fragment
   5095..5113    +  rep_origin     f1 ori (fragment): f1 bacteriophage origin of replication; arrow indicates direction of (+) strand synthesis
   5220..5335    +  ncRNA          5S rRNA: Accession: RF00001 - 5S ribosomal RNA
   5339..5385    +  terminator     rrnB T1 terminator: transcription terminator T1 from the E. coli rrnB gene
   5511..5615    +  promoter       AmpR promoter: bla
   5616..709     +  CDS            AmpR (across the origin): β-lactamase; bla; confers resistance to ampicillin, carbenicillin, and related antibiotics
