>Addgene plasmid #48282 | pBAD empty polycistronic destination vector (8D) | addgene full sequence | sequence record 382469 | Addgene NGS Result
AGTTCACCGACAAACAACAGATAAAACGAAAGGCCCAGTCTTTCGACTGAGCCTTTCGTTTTATTTGATG
CCTGGCAGTTCCCTACTCTCGCATGGGGAGACCCCACACTACCATCGGCGCTACGGCGTTTCACTTCTGA
GTTCGGCATGGGGTCAGGTGGGACCACCGCGCTACTGCCGCCAGGCAAATTCTGTTTTATCAGACCGCTT
CTGCGTTCTGATTTAATCTGTATCAGGCTGAAAATCTTCTCTCATCCGCCAAAACAGCCAGGCCGGCCAG
TACTTTAATTAACGTCTATCAGGGCGATGGCACCAGGTGCGCGAGCGGCCGCGACTGGGAAAACCCTGGC
GGGCGCGCCGATATCCCTGCAGGATGTGAAATTGTTATCCGCTGCGATCGCCCCGGGACTCGAGTGAATT
CACTGGCCGTCGTTTTACAGGATCTTGTACAGGGCCCGGATCCGAGGCCTTCTAGATAGCCCAAAAAAAC
GGGTATGGAGAAACAGTAGAGAGTTGCGATAAAAAGCGTCAGGTAAGATCCGCTAATCTTATGGATAAAA
ATGCTATGGCATAGCAAAGTGTGACGCCGTGCAAATAATCAATGTGGACTTTTCTGCCGTGATTATAGAC
ACTTTTGTTACGCGTTTTTGTCATGGCTTTGGTCCCGCTTTGTTACAGAATGCTTTTAATAAGCGGGGTT
ACCGGTTTGGTTAGCGAGAAGAGCCAGTAAAAGACGCAGTGACGGCAATGTCTGATGCAATATGGACAAT
TGGTTTCTTCTCTGAATGGCGGGAGTATGAAAAGTATGGCTGAAGCGCAAAATGATCCCCTGCTGCCGGG
ATACTCGTTTAATGCCCATCTGGTGGCGGGTTTAACGCCGATTGAGGCCAACGGTTATCTCGATTTTTTT
ATCGACCGACCGCTGGGAATGAAAGGTTATATTCTCAATCTCACCATTCGCGGTCAGGGGGTGGTGAAAA
ATCAGGGACGAGAATTTGTTTGCCGACCGGGTGATATTTTGCTGTTCCCGCCAGGAGAGATTCATCACTA
CGGTCGTCATCCGGAGGCTCGCGAATGGTATCACCAGTGGGTTTACTTTCGTCCGCGCGCCTACTGGCAT
GAATGGCTTAACTGGCCGTCAATCTTTGCCAATACGGGGTTCTTTCGCCCGGATGAAGCGCACCAGCCGC
ATTTCAGCGACCTGTTTGGGCAAATCATTAACGCCGGGCAAGGGGAAGGGCGCTATTCGGAGCTGCTGGC
GATAAATCTGCTTGAGCAATTGTTGCTGCGGCGCATGGAAGCGATTAACGAGTCGCTCCATCCACCGATG
GATAATCGGGTACGCGAGGCTTGTCAGTACATCAGCGATCACCTGGCAGACAGCAATTTTGATATAGCCA
GCGTCGCACAGCATGTTTGCTTGTCGCCGTCGCGTCTGTCACGTCTTTTCCGCCAGCAGTTAGGGATTAG
CGTCTTAAGCTGGCGCGAGGACCAACGTATCAGCCAGGCGAAGCTGCTTTTGAGCACCACCCGGATGCCT
ATCGCCACCGTCGGTCGCAATGTTGGTTTTGACGATCAACTCTATTTCTCGCGGGTATTTAAAAAATGCA
CCGGGGCCAGCCCGAGCGAGTTCCGTGCCGGTTGTGAAGAAAAAGTGAATGATGTAGCCGTCAAGTTGTC
ATAATTGGTAACGAATCAGACAATTGACGGCTCGAGGGAGTAGCATAGGGTTTGCAGAATCCCTGCTTCG
TCCATTTGACGGGCACATTATGGCGGTCGCGATCCTCTACGCCGGACGCATCGTGGCCGGCATCACCGGC
GCCACAGGTGCGGTTGCTGGCGCCTATATCGCCGACATCACCGATGGGGAAGATCGGGCTCGCCACTTCG
GGCTCATGAGCGCTTGTTTCGGCGTGGGTATGGTGGCAGGCCCCGTGGCCGGGGGACTGTTGGGCGCCAT
CTCCTTGCATGCACCATTCCTTGCGGCGGCGGTGCTCAACGGCCTCAACCTACTACTGGGCTGCTTCCTA
ATGCAGGAGTCGCATAAGGGAGAGCGTCGACCGATGCCCTTGAGAGCCTTCAACCCAGTCAGCTCCTTCC
GGTGGGCGCGGGGCATGACTATCGTCGCCGCACTTATGACTGTCTTCTTTATCATGCAACTCGTAGGACA
GGTGCCGGCAGCGCTCTGGGTCATTTTCGGCGAGGACCGCTTTCGCTGGAGCGCGACGATGATCGGCCTG
TCGCTTGCGGTATTCGGAATCTTGCACGCCCTCGCTCAAGCCTTCGTCACTGGTCCCGCCACCAAACGTT
TCGGCGAGAAGCAGGCCATTATCGCCGGCATGGCGGCCGACGCGCTGGGCTACGTCTTGCTGGCGTTCGC
GACGCGAGGCTGGATGGCCTTCCCCATTATGATTCTTCTCGCTTCCGGCGGCATCGGGATGCCCGCGTTG
CAGGCCATGCTGTCCAGGCAGGTAGATGACGACCATCAGGGACAGCTTCAAGGATCGCTCGCGGCTCTTA
CCAGCCTAACTTCGATCATTGGACCGCTGATCGTCACGGCGATTTATGCCGCCTCGGCGAGCACATGGAA
CGGGTTGGCATGGATTGTAGGCGCCGCCCTATACCTTGTCTGCCTCCCCGCGTTGCGTCGCGGTGCATGG
AGCCGGGCCACCTCGACCTGAATGGAAGCCGGCGGCACCTCGCTAACGGATTCACCACTCCAAGAATTGG
AGCCAATCAATTCTTGCGGAGAACTGTGAATGCGCAAACCAACCCTTGGCAGAACATATCCATCGCGTCC
GCCATCTCCAGCAGCCGCACGCGGCGCATCTCGGGCAGCGTTGGGTCCTGGCCACGGGTGCGCATGATCG
TGCTCCTGTCGTTGAGGACCCGGCTAGGCTGGCGGGGTTGCCTTACTGGTTAGCAGAATGAATCACCGAT
ACGCGAGCGAACGTGAAGCGACTGCTGCTGCAAAACGTCTGCGACCTGAGCAACAACATGAATGGTCTTC
GGTTTCCGTGTTTCGTAAAGTCTGGAAACGCGGAAGTCAGCGCCCTGCACCATTATGTTCCGGATCTGCA
TCGCAGGATGCTGCTGGCTACCCTGTGGAACACCTACATCTGTATTAACGAAGCGCTGGCATTGACCCTG
AGTGATTTTTCTCTGGTCCCGCCGCATCCATACCGCCAGTTGTTTACCCTCACAACGTTCCAGTAACCGG
GCATGTTCATCATCAGTAACCCGTATCGTGAGCATCCTCTCTCGTTTCATCGGTATCATTACCCCCATGA
ACAGAAATCCCCCTTACACGGAGGCATCAGTGACCAAACAGGAAAAAACCGCCCTTAACATGGCCCGCTT
TATCAGAAGCCAGACATTAACGCTTCTGGAGAAACTCAACGAGCTGGACGCGGATGAACAGGCAGACATC
TGTGAATCGCTTCACGACCACGCTGATGAGCTTTACCGCAGCTGCCTCGCGCGTTTCGGTGATGACGGTG
AAAACCTCTGACACATGCAGCTCCCGGAGACGGTCACAGCTTGTCTGTAAGCGGATGCCGGGAGCAGACA
AGCCCGTCAGGGCGCGTCAGCGGGTGTTGGCGGGTGTCGGGGCGCAGCCATGACCCAGTCACGTAGCGAT
AGCGGAGTGTATACTGGCTTAACTATGCGGCATCAGAGCAGATTGTACTGAGAGTGCACCATATGCGGTG
TGAAATACCGCACAGATGCGTAAGGAGAAAATACCGCATCAGGCGCTCTTCCGCTTCCTCGCTCACTGAC
TCGCTGCGCTCGGTCGTTCGGCTGCGGCGAGCGGTATCAGCTCACTCAAAGGCGGTAATACGGTTATCCA
CAGAATCAGGGGATAACGCAGGAAAGAACATGTGAGCAAAAGGCCAGCAAAAGGCCAGGAACCGTAAAAA
GGCCGCGTTGCTGGCGTTTTTCCATAGGCTCCGCCCCCCTGACGAGCATCACAAAAATCGACGCTCAAGT
CAGAGGTGGCGAAACCCGACAGGACTATAAAGATACCAGGCGTTTCCCCCTGGAAGCTCCCTCGTGCGCT
CTCCTGTTCCGACCCTGCCGCTTACCGGATACCTGTCCGCCTTTCTCCCTTCGGGAAGCGTGGCGCTTTC
TCATAGCTCACGCTGTAGGTATCTCAGTTCGGTGTAGGTCGTTCGCTCCAAGCTGGGCTGTGTGCACGAA
CCCCCCGTTCAGCCCGACCGCTGCGCCTTATCCGGTAACTATCGTCTTGAGTCCAACCCGGTAAGACACG
ACTTATCGCCACTGGCAGCAGCCACTGGTAACAGGATTAGCAGAGCGAGGTATGTAGGCGGTGCTACAGA
GTTCTTGAAGTGGTGGCCTAACTACGGCTACACTAGAAGGACAGTATTTGGTATCTGCGCTCTGCTGAAG
CCAGTTACCTTCGGAAAAAGAGTTGGTAGCTCTTGATCCGGCAAACAAACCACCGCTGGTAGCGGTGGTT
TTTTTGTTTGCAAGCAGCAGATTACGCGCAGAAAAAAAGGATCTCAAGAAGATCCTTTGATCTTTTCTAC
GGGGTCTGACGCTCAGTGGAACGAAAACTCACGTTAAGGGATTTTGGTCATGAGATTATCAAAAAGGATC
TTCACCTAGATCCTTTTAAATTAAAAATGAAGTTTTAAATCAATCTAAAGTATATATGAGTAAACTTGGT
CCCGGGTTACCAATGCTTAATCAGTGAGGCACCTATCTCAGCGATCTGTCTATTTCGTTCATCCATAGTT
GCCTGACTCCCCGTCGTGTAGATAACTACGATACGGGAGGGCTTACCATCTGGCCCCAGTGCTGCAATGA
TACCGCGAGACCCACGCTCACCGGCTCCAGATTTATCAGCAATAAACCAGCCAGCCGGAAGGGCCGAGCG
CAGAAGTGGTCCTGCAACTTTATCCGCCTCCATCCAGTCTATTAATTGTTGCCGGGAAGCTAGAGTAAGT
AGTTCGCCAGTTAATAGTTTGCGCAACGTTGTTGCCATTGCTGCAGGCATCGTGGTGTCACGCTCGTCGT
TTGGTATGGCTTCATTCAGCTCCGGTTCCCAACGATCAAGGCGAGTTACATGATCCCCCATGTTGTGCAA
AAAAGCGGTTAGCTCCTTCGGTCCTCCGATCGTTGTCAGAAGTAAGTTGGCCGCAGTGTTATCACTCATG
GTTATGGCAGCACTGCATAATTCTCTTACTGTCATGCCATCCGTAAGATGCTTTTCTGTGACTGGTGAGT
ACTCAACCAAGTCATTCTGAGAATAGTGTATGCGGCGACCGAGTTGCTCTTGCCCGGCGTCAACACGGGA
TAATACCGCGCCACATAGCAGAACTTTAAAAGTGCTCATCATTGGAAAACGTTCTTCGGGGCGAAAACTC
TCAAGGATCTTACCGCTGTTGAGATCCAGTTCGATGTAACCCACTCGTGCACCCAACTGATCTTCAGCAT
CTTTTACTTTCACCAGCGTTTCTGGGTGAGCAAAAACAGGAAGGCAAAATGCCGCAAAAAAGGGAATAAG
GGCGACACGGAAATGTTGAATACTCATACTCTTCCTTTTTCAATGTTATTGAAGCATTTATCAGGGTTAT
TGTCTCATGAGCGGATACATATTTGAATGTATTTAGAAAAATAAACAAATAGGGGTTCCGCGCACATTTC
CCCGAAAAGTGCCACCTGACGTCTAAGAAACCATTATTATCATGACATTAACCTATAAAAATAGGCGTAT
CACGAGGCCCTTTCGTCTTCAAGAATT
Features (pLannotate 1.2.2; 14 found; start..end, strand, type, name):
     21..67      -  terminator     rrnB T1 terminator: transcription terminator T1 from the E. coli rrnB gene
     69..184     -  ncRNA          5S rRNA: Accession: RF00001 - 5S ribosomal RNA
    293..311     -  rep_origin     f1 ori (fragment): f1 bacteriophage origin of replication; arrow indicates direction of (+) strand synthesis
    333..351     +  CDS            lacZα (fragment): LacZα fragment of β-galactosidase; lacZ fragment
    418..439     +  CDS            lacZα (fragment): LacZα fragment of β-galactosidase; lacZ fragment
    495..779     -  promoter       araBAD promoter: araBAD; promoter of the L-arabinose operon of E. coli; the araC regulatory gene is transcribed in the opposite direction (Guzman et al., 1995)
    806..1684    +  CDS            araC: L-arabinose regulatory protein; araC
   1781..2681    +  CDS            TcR (fragment): tetracycline efflux protein; tet; confers resistance to tetracycline
   2923..3303    -  CDS            YPB1_ECOLX: Protein predicted: Swiss-Prot protein existence level 4. From Escherichia coli.
   3320..3511    +  CDS            rop: Rop protein, which maintains plasmids at low copy number; rop
   3613..3753    +  misc_feature   bom: basis of mobility region from pBR322
   3939..4527    -  rep_origin     ori: high-copy-number ColE1/pMB1/pBR322/pUC origin of replication
   4697..5557    -  CDS            AmpR: β-lactamase; bla; confers resistance to ampicillin, carbenicillin, and related antibiotics
   5558..5662    -  promoter       AmpR promoter: bla
