[The description below was written by a language model from this plasmid's Addgene catalogue record and pLannotate feature annotations shown in this document.]
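Description:
pBAD empty polycistronic destination vector (8D) is a 5,767 bp bacterial expression backbone with no insert, designed to receive and co-express up to five genes in E. coli. It replicates from a ColE1/pMB1-type origin that is accompanied by the rop gene and the pBR322 bom region, which is consistent with its listing as a low-copy plasmid. Selection is by ampicillin through the β-lactamase gene and its own bla promoter. A partial tetracycline-resistance coding sequence is also annotated, but as a fragment carried over from the pBR322-like backbone it should not be assumed to be a functional marker.

Expression is driven by the araBAD promoter, with the divergently transcribed araC regulator alongside it, so transcription is repressed without L-arabinose and activated when it is added. Between the promoter and the downstream rrnB region (5S rRNA sequence and T1 terminator) lies the cloning region. The only annotations there are very short matches to lacZα and f1 ori, which most likely reflect polylinker-type sequence rather than functional elements. According to the depositor, this region holds five cassettes, each defined by its own pair of restriction sites: BamHI/XbaI, AsiSI/PspXI, SbfI/AscI, AdeI/NotI and PacI/FseI. Genes are first cloned into companion 8-series transfer vectors and then subcloned into the cassettes. The cassettes must be filled in ascending numerical order, though not all of them need to be used. The two feature tables, one from the depositor sequence and one from the repository's sequencing, show the same elements in opposite orientation and agree in length. The vector is intended for arabinose-inducible co-expression of several proteins, such as the subunits of a complex.
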