Addgene plasmid #48282: pBAD empty polycistronic destination vector (8D)
Purpose: (Empty Backbone)
Depositing lab: Scott Gradia. Depositing organization: University of California, Berkeley.
Backbone
  Vector backbone: pBAD
  Backbone size (bp): 5767
  Vector type: Bacterial Expression
Growth in bacteria
  Bacterial resistance: Ampicillin, 100 μg/mL
  Growth temperature: 37°C
  Growth strain: XL1 Blue
  Copy number: Low Copy
Gene/Insert
  Gene/Insert name: None
Terms and licenses: Academic/Nonprofit Terms; Industry Terms: Not Available to Industry
Depositor comments: This plasmid is an empty destination vector. It is a polycistronic vector that can express up to five genes at once. Genes must first be cloned into any of our 8-series transfer vectors (8BT,8CT,8UT), then subcloned into any of the five cassettes of the destination vector: Cassette 1: BamHI/XbaI Cassette 2: AsiSI/PspXI Cassette 3: SbfI/AscI Cassette 4: AdeI/NotI Cassette 5: PacI/FseI Please note that you must always insert your gene into the lowest cassette number first (e.g., if you're using cassettes 2 and 3, you must put your gene into cassette 2 first, then move on to cassette 3). You do not have to use all of the cassettes. More information on this vector can be found through http://qb3.berkeley.edu/qb3/macrolab/
How to cite: pBAD empty polycistronic destination vector (8D) was a gift from Scott Gradia (Addgene plasmid # 48282)
