>Addgene plasmid #48282 | pBAD empty polycistronic destination vector (8D) | addgene partial sequence | sequence record 71601 | pTrcHis-R 5'-cttctgcgttctgatttaatctg-3'
AATCTTCTCTCATCCGCCAAAACAGCCAGGCCGGCCAGTACTTTAATTAACGTCTATCAGGGCGATGGCA
CCAGGTGCGCGAGCGGCCGCGACTGGGAAAACCCTGGCGGGCGCGCCGATATCCCTGCAGGATGTGAAAT
TGTTATCCGCTGCGATCGCCCCGGGACTCGAGTGAATTCACTGGCCGTCGTTTTACAGGATCTTGTACAG
GGCCCGGATCCGAGGCCTTCTAGATAGCCCAAAAAAACGGGTATGGAGAAACAGTAGAGAGTTGCGATAA
AAAGCGTCAGGTAAGATCCGCTAATCTTATGGATAAAAATGCTATGGCATAGCAAAGTGTGACGCCGTGC
AAATAATCAATGTGGACTTTTCTGCCGTGATTATAGACACTTTTGTTACGCGTTTTTGTCATGGCTTTGG
TCCCGCTTTGTTACAGAATGCTTTTAATAAGCGGGGTTACCGGTTTGGTTAGCGAGAAGAGCCAGTAAAA
GACGCAGTGACGGCAATGTCTGATGCAATATGGACAATTGGTTTCTTCTCTGAATGGCGGGAGTATGAAA
AGTATGGCTGAAGCGCAAAATGATCCCCTGCTGCCGGGATACTCGTTTAATGCCCATCTGGTGGCGGGTT
TAACGCCGATTGAGGCCAACGGTTATCTCGATTTTTTTATCGACCGACCGCTGGGAATGAAAGGTTATAT
TCTCAATCTCACCATTCGCGGTCAGGGGGTGGTGAAAAATCAGGGACGAGAATTTGTTTGCCGACCGGGT
GATATTTTGCTGTTCCCGCCAGGAGAGATTCATCACTACGGTCGTCATCCGGAGGCTCGCGAATGGTATC
ACCAGTGGGTTTACTTTCGTCCGCGCGCCTACTGGCATGAATGGCTTAACTGGCCGTCAATCTTTGCCAA
TACGGGGTTCTTTCGCCCGGATGAAGCGCACCAGCCGCATTTCAGCGACCTGTTTGGGCAAATCATTAAC
GCCGGGCAAGGGGAAGGGCGCTATTCGGAGCTGCTGGCGATAAATCTGCTTGAGCAATTGTTGCTGCGGC
GCATGGAAGCGATTAACGAGTCGCTCCATCCACCGATGGATA
